>Addgene plasmid #229576 | pAAV-AscI-CAG-H2B-mBaoJin | addgene full sequence | sequence record 480851 | Addgene NGS Result
CTTCCGCTTCCTCGCTCACTGACTCGCTGCGCTCGGTCGTTCGGCTGCGGCGAGCGGTATCAGCTCACTC
AAAGGCGGTAATACGGTTATCCACAGAATCAGGGGATAACGCAGGAAAGAACATGTGAGCAAAAGGCCAG
CAAAAGGCCAGGAACCGTAAAAAGGCCGCGTTGCTGGCGTTTTTCCATAGGCTCCGCCCCCCTGACGAGC
ATCACAAAAATCGACGCTCAAGTCAGAGGTGGCGAAACCCGACAGGACTATAAAGATACCAGGCGTTTCC
CCCTGGAAGCTCCCTCGTGCGCTCTCCTGTTCCGACCCTGCCGCTTACCGGATACCTGTCCGCCTTTCTC
CCTTCGGGAAGCGTGGCGCTTTCTCATAGCTCACGCTGTAGGTATCTCAGTTCGGTGTAGGTCGTTCGCT
CCAAGCTGGGCTGTGTGCACGAACCCCCCGTTCAGCCCGACCGCTGCGCCTTATCCGGTAACTATCGTCT
TGAGTCCAACCCGGTAAGACACGACTTATCGCCACTGGCAGCAGCCACTGGTAACAGGATTAGCAGAGCG
AGGTATGTAGGCGGTGCTACAGAGTTCTTGAAGTGGTGGCCTAACTACGGCTACACTAGAAGAACAGTAT
TTGGTATCTGCGCTCTGCTGAAGCCAGTTACCTTCGGAAAAAGAGTTGGTAGCTCTTGATCCGGCAAACA
AACCACCGCTGGTAGCGGTGGTTTTTTTGTTTGCAAGCAGCAGATTACGCGCAGAAAAAAAGGATCTCAA
GAAGATCCTTTGATCTTTTCTACGGGGTCTGACGCTCAGTGGAACGAAAACTCACGTTAAGGGATTTTGG
TCATGAGATTATCAAAAAGGATCTTCACCTAGATCCTTTTAAATTAAAAATGAAGTTTTAAATCAATCTA
AAGTATATATGAGTAAACTTGGTCTGACAGTTACCAATGCTTAATCAGTGAGGCACCTATCTCAGCGATC
TGTCTATTTCGTTCATCCATAGTTGCCTGACTCCCCGTCGTGTAGATAACTACGATACGGGAGGGCTTAC
CATCTGGCCCCAGTGCTGCAATGATACCGCGAGACCCACGCTCACCGGCTCCAGATTTATCAGCAATAAA
CCAGCCAGCCGGAAGGGCCGAGCGCAGAAGTGGTCCTGCAACTTTATCCGCCTCCATCCAGTCTATTAAT
TGTTGCCGGGAAGCTAGAGTAAGTAGTTCGCCAGTTAATAGTTTGCGCAACGTTGTTGCCATTGCTACAG
GCATCGTGGTGTCACGCTCGTCGTTTGGTATGGCTTCATTCAGCTCCGGTTCCCAACGATCAAGGCGAGT
TACATGATCCCCCATGTTGTGCAAAAAAGCGGTTAGCTCCTTCGGTCCTCCGATCGTTGTCAGAAGTAAG
TTGGCCGCAGTGTTATCACTCATGGTTATGGCAGCACTGCATAATTCTCTTACTGTCATGCCATCCGTAA
GATGCTTTTCTGTGACTGGTGAGTACTCAACCAAGTCATTCTGAGAATAGTGTATGCGGCGACCGAGTTG
CTCTTGCCCGGCGTCAATACGGGATAATACCGCGCCACATAGCAGAACTTTAAAAGTGCTCATCATTGGA
AAACGTTCTTCGGGGCGAAAACTCTCAAGGATCTTACCGCTGTTGAGATCCAGTTCGATGTAACCCACTC
GTGCACCCAACTGATCTTCAGCATCTTTTACTTTCACCAGCGTTTCTGGGTGAGCAAAAACAGGAAGGCA
AAATGCCGCAAAAAAGGGAATAAGGGCGACACGGAAATGTTGAATACTCATACTCTTCCTTTTTCAATAT
TATTGAAGCATTTATCAGGGTTATTGTCTCATGAGCGGATACATATTTGAATGTATTTAGAAAAATAAAC
AAATAGGGGTTCCGCGCACATTTCCCCGAAAAGTGCCACCTAAATTGTAAGCGTTAATATTTTGTTAAAA
TTCGCGTTAAATTTTTGTTAAATCAGCTCATTTTTTAACCAATAGGCCGAAATCGGCAAAATCCCTTATA
AATCAAAAGAATAGACCGAGATAGGGT
[37 nt withheld, positions 2058-2094]
AAAGAACGTGGACTCCAACGTCAAAGG
[49 nt withheld, positions 2122-2170]
T
[91 nt withheld, positions 2172-2262]
G
[124 nt withheld, positions 2264-2387]
CCCATTCGCCATTCAGGCTGCGCAACTGTTGGGAAGGGCGATCGGTGCGGGCCTCTTCGCTATTACGCCA
GCTGCGCGCTCGCTCGCTCACTGAGGCCGCCCGGGCAAAGCCCGGGCGTCGGGCGACCTTTGGTCGCCCG
GCCTCAGTGAGCGAGCGAGCGCGCAGAGAGGGAGTGGCCAACTCCATCACTAGGGGTTCCTTGTAGTTAA
TGATTAACCCGCCATGCTACTTATCTACGTAGCCATGCTCTAGGAAGTCGTAGGTTAATTAAGGCGCGCC
GCCTAGGCCATTGACGTCAATAATGACGTATGTTCCCATAGTAACGCCAATAGGGACTTTCCATTGACGT
CAATGGGTGGAGTATTTACGGTAAACTGCCCACTTGGCAGTACATCAAGTGTATCATATGCCAAGTACGC
CCCCTATTGACGTCAATGACGGTAAATGGCCCGCCTGGCATTATGCCCAGTACATGACCTTATGGGACTT
TCCTACTTGGCAGTACATCTACGTATTAGTCATCGCTATTACCATGGTCGAGGTGAGCCCCACGTTCTGC
TTCACTCTCCCCATCTCCCCCCCCTCCCCACCCCCAATTTTGTATTTATTTATTTTTTAATTATTTTGTG
CAGCGATGGGGGCGGGGGGGGGGGGGGGGCGCGCGCCGGGGGGGGGGGGGGGGGGSGGGGGGGGGGGSGG
GGSGRGGSGGAGAGGKGCGGCGGCAGCCAATCAGAGCGGCGCGCTCCGAAAGTTTCCTTTTATGGCGAGG
CGGCGGCGGCGGCGGCCCTATAAAAAGCGAAGCGCGCGGCGGGCGGGAGTCGCTGCGCGCTGCCTTCGCC
CCGTGCCCCGCTCCGCCGCCGCCTCGCGCCGCCCGCCCCGGCTCTGACTGACCGCGTTACTCCCACAGGT
GAGCGGGCGGGACGGCCCTTCTCCTCCGGGCTGTAATTAGCGCTTGGTTTAATGACGGCTTGTTTCTTTT
CTGTGGCTGCGTGAAAGCCTTGAGGGGCTCCGGGAGGGCCCTTTGTGCGGGGGGAGCGGCTCGGGGCTGT
CCGCGGGGGGACGGCTGCCTTCGGGGGGGACGGGGCAGGGCGGGGTTCGGCTTCTGGCGTGTGACCGGCG
GCTCTAGAGCCTCTGCTAACCATGTTCATGCCTTCTTCTTTTTCCTACAGCTCCTGGGCAACGTGCTGGT
TATTGTGCTGTCTCATCATTTTGGCAAAGAATTGGATCCACCGGTGACACCATGCCAGAGCCAGCGAAGT
CTGCTCCCGCCCCGAAAAAGGGCTCCAAGAAGGCGGTGACTAAGGCGCAGAAGAAAGGCGGCAAGAAGCG
CAAGCGCAGCCGCAAGGAGAGCTATTCCATCTATGTGTACAAGGTTCTGAAGCAGGTCCACCCTGACACC
GGCATTTCGTCCAAGGCCATGGGCATCATGAATTCGTTTGTGAACGACATTTTCGAGCGCATCGCAGGTG
AGGCTTCCCGCCTGGCGCATTACAACAAGCGCTCGACCATCACCTCCAGGGAGATCCAGACGGCCGTGCG
CCTGCTGCTGCCTGGGGAGTTGGCCAAGCACGCCGTGTCCGAGGGTACTAAGGCCATCACCAAGTACACC
AGCGCTAAGAGATCTATGGTCTCAAAGGGAGAGGAGGAAAACATGGCTAGTACACCATTTAAATTTCAAC
TTAAAGGAACCATCAATGGCAAATCGTTTACCGTTGAAGGCGAAGGTGAAGGGAACTCACATGAAGGTTC
TCATAAAGGAAAATATGTTTGTACAAGTGGAAAACTACCGATGTCATGGGCAGCACTTGGGACAACCTTT
GGTTATGGAATGAAATATTATACCAAATATCCTAGTGGACTGAAGAACTGGTTTCGTGAAGTAATGCCCG
GAGGCTTTACCTACGATCGTCATATTCAATATAAAGGCGATGGGAGTATCCATGCAAAACACCAACACTT
TATGAAAAATGGGACTTATCACAACATTGTAGAATTTACCGGTCAGGATTTTAAAGAAAATAGTCCAGTC
TTAACTGGAGATATGAATGTCTCATTACCGAATGAAGTCCCACAAATACCCAGAGATGATGGAGTAGAAT
GCCCAGTGACCTTGCTTTATCCTTTATTATCGGATAAATCAAAATACGTCGAGGCTCACCAATATACAAT
CTGCAAGCCTCTTCATAATCAACCAGCACCTGATGTCCCATATCACTGGATTCGTAAACAATACACACAA
AGCAAAGATGATGCCGAGGAACGCGATCATATCTGTCAATCAGAGACTCTCGAAGCACACTTAAAGGGCA
TGGACGAGCTGTATAAGTAGAAGCTTATCGATAATCAACCTCTGGATTACAAAATTTGTGAAAGATTGAC
TGGTATTCTTAACTATGTTGCTCCTTTTACGCTATGTGGATACGCTGCTTTAATGCCTTTGTATCATGCT
ATTGCTTCCCGTATGGCTTTCATTTTCTCCTCCTTGTATAAATCCTGGTTGCTGTCTCTTTATGAGGAGT
TGTGGCCCGTTGTCAGGCAACGTGGCGTGGTGTGCACTGTGTTTGCTGACGCAACCCCCACTGGTTGGGG
CATTGCCACCACCTGTCAGCTCCTTTCCGGGACTTTCGCTTTCCCCCTCCCTATTGCCACGGCGGAACTC
ATCGCCGCCTGCCTTGCCCGCTGCTGGACAGGGGCTCGGCTGTTGGGCACTGACAATTCCGTGGTGTTGT
CGGGGAAATCATCGTCCTTTCCTTGGCTGCTCGCCTGTGTTGCCACCTGGATTCTGCGCGGGACGTCCTT
CTGCTACGTCCCTTCGGCCCTCAATCCAGCGGACCTTCCTTCCCGCGGCCTGCTGCCGGCTCTGCGGCCT
CTTCCGCGTCTTCGCCTTCGCCCTCAGACGAGTCGGATCTCCCTTTGGGCCGCCTCCCCGCATCGATACC
GTCGACCCGGGCGGCCGCTTCGAGCAGACATGATAAGATACATTGATGAGTTTGGACAAACCACAACTAG
AATGCAGTGAAAAAAATGCTTTATTTGTGAAATTTGTGATGCTATTGCTTTATTTGTAACCATTATAAGC
TGCAATAAACAAGTTAACAACAACAATTGCATTCATTTTATGTTTCAGGTTCAGGGGGAGATGTGGGAGG
TTTTTTAAAGCAAGTAAAACCTCTACAAATGTGGTAAAATCGATAAGGATCTTCCTAGAGCATGGCTACG
TAGATAAGTAGCATGGCGGGTTAATCATTAACTACAAGGAACCCCTAGTGATGGAGTTGGCCACTCCCTC
TCTGCGCGCTCGCTCGCTCACTGAGGCCGGGCGACCAAAGGTCGCCCGACGCCCGGGCTTTGCCCGGGCG
GCCTCAGTGAGCGAGCGAGCGCGCAGCTGCATTAATGAATCGGCCAACGCGCGGGGAGAGGCGGTTTGCG
TATTGGGCGCT
Features (pLannotate 1.2.2; 18 found; start..end, strand, type, name):
    182..770     -  rep_origin     ori: high-copy-number ColE1/pMB1/pBR322/pUC origin of replication
    941..1801    -  CDS            AmpR: β-lactamase; bla; confers resistance to ampicillin, carbenicillin, and related antibiotics
   1802..1906    -  promoter       AmpR promoter: bla
   1959..2387    -  rep_origin     f1 ori (sequence partly withheld): f1 bacteriophage origin of replication; arrow indicates direction of (+) strand synthesis
   2392..2461    -  CDS            lacZα (fragment): LacZα fragment of β-galactosidase; lacZ fragment
   2456..2588    -  repeat_region  AAV2 ITR (fragment): inverted terminal repeat of adeno-associated virus serotype 2 inverted
   2675..2923    +  enhancer       CMV enhancer (fragment): human cytomegalovirus immediate early enhancer
   2925..3202    +  promoter       chicken β-actin promoter: No description available
   3203..3338    +  intron         hybrid intron (fragment): hybrid between chicken β-actin (CBA) and minute virus of mice (MMV) introns (Gray et al., 2011)
   3427..3557    +  intron         chimeric intron (fragment): chimera between introns from chicken β-actin and rabbit β-globin
   3555..3623    +  CDS            HBB (fragment): HBB_LEPEU - Experimental evidence at protein level: Swiss-Prot protein existence level 1. Involved in oxygen transport from the lung to the various peripheral tissues. From Lepus europaeus (European hare).
   3629..4006    +  CDS            H2B: human histone H2B; HIST1H2BJ
   4694..4717    +  CDS            mBanana (fragment): yellow monomeric derivative of DsRed fluorescent protein mammalian codon-optimized
   4730..5318    +  misc_feature   WPRE: woodchuck hepatitis virus posttranscriptional regulatory element
   5361..5482    -  polyA_signal   SV40 poly(A) signal: SV40 polyadenylation signal
   5505..5573    -  CDS            large T antigen (fragment): large T antigen from SV40 (simian virus 40)
   5644..5777    +  repeat_region  AAV2 ITR: inverted terminal repeat of adeno-associated virus serotype 2 inverted
   5771..5827    -  CDS            lacI (fragment): lac repressor; lacI; The lac repressor binds to the lac operator to inhibit transcription in E. coli. This inhibition can be relieved by adding lactose or isopropyl-β-D-thiogalactopyranoside (IPTG).
