[The description below was written by a language model from this plasmid's Addgene catalogue record and pLannotate feature annotations shown in this document.]
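Description:
pAAV-AscI-CAG-H2B-mBaoJin is an adeno-associated virus transfer plasmid that also works as a direct mammalian expression vector. It is built on a pAAV backbone and totals about 5.8 kb. In bacteria it is maintained through a high-copy ColE1/pUC-type origin and selected with ampicillin via the β-lactamase gene and its native promoter. An f1 phage origin is also present. The short lacZα and lacI fragments flagged next to the ITRs look like backbone remnants rather than functional genes. The record lists a recombination-deficient growth strain, which is a common choice for keeping the repeat-rich ITRs intact.

Two AAV2 inverted terminal repeats flank the expression cassette and define the segment that would be replicated and packaged into AAV particles when rep/cap and helper functions are supplied in trans. Within them, a CAG-type promoter provides strong, broadly active transcription. It consists of the CMV immediate-early enhancer, the chicken β-actin promoter, and a chicken β-actin/rabbit β-globin chimeric intron; the short "HBB" hit is probably the tail of that β-globin segment. The coding region begins with human histone H2B. The annotation tool leaves the roughly 700 nt stretch after H2B largely unlabelled apart from a small spurious mBanana match. From the construct name and catalogue entry, this region should encode mBaoJin, a synthetic monomeric green fluorescent protein derived from StayGold. A WPRE follows to enhance transcript stability and expression, and then an SV40 polyadenylation signal.

The histone fusion targets the fluorescent protein to chromatin, labelling nuclei in mammalian cells. This is consistent with use in evaluating or applying mBaoJin as a bright, photostable nuclear marker, delivered either by transfection or by AAV transduction.
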