Addgene plasmid #229576: pAAV-AscI-CAG-H2B-mBaoJin
Purpose: Expresses H2B-mBaoJin in mammalian cells
Depositing lab: Kiryl Piatkevich. Depositing organization: Westlake University. Publication: Bright and stable monomeric green fluorescent protein derived from StayGold. Zhang H, Lesnov GD, Subach OM, Zhang W, Kuzmicheva TP, Vlaskina AV, Samygina VR, Chen L, Ye X, Nikolaeva AY, Gabdulkhakov A, Papadaki S, Qin W, Borshchevskiy V, Perfilov MM, Gavrikov AS, Drobizhev M, Mishin AS, Piatkevich KD, Subach FV. Nat Methods. 2024 Apr;21(4):657-665. doi: 10.1038/s41592-024-02203-y. Epub 2024 Feb 26. PubMed 38409224.
Backbone
  Vector backbone: pAAV
  Vector type: Mammalian Expression, AAV
Growth in bacteria
  Bacterial resistance: Ampicillin, 100 μg/mL
  Growth temperature: 37°C
  Growth strain: NEB Stable
  Copy number: High Copy
Gene/Insert
  Gene/Insert name: mBaoJin
  Species: Synthetic
  Cloning method: Ligation Independent Cloning
Terms and licenses: Academic/Nonprofit Terms; Industry Terms: Not Available to Industry
How to cite: pAAV-AscI-CAG-H2B-mBaoJin was a gift from Kiryl Piatkevich (Addgene plasmid # 229576 ; http://n2t.net/addgene:229576 ; RRID:Addgene_229576)
